>Addgene plasmid #54561 | mRuby2-NT-C1 | depositor partial sequence | sequence record 84958 | insert sequence
CAACTCCGCCCCATTGACGCAAATGGGCGGTAGGCGTGTACGGTGGGAGGTCTATATAAGCAGAGCTGGT
TTAGTGAACCGTCAGATCCGCTAGCGCTACCGGTCGCCACCATGAACAGCCTGATCAAGGAAAATATGCG
TATGAAGGTGGTCATGGAAGGTTCGGTCAACGGCCACCAATTCAAATGCACAGGTGAAGGAGAAGGCAAT
CCGTACATGGGAACTCAAACCATGAGGATCAAAGTCATCGAGGGAGGACCCCTGCCATTTGCCTTTGACA
TTCTTGCCACGTCGTTCATGTATGGCAGCCGTACTTTTATCAAGTACCCGAAAGGCATTCCTGATTTCTT
TAAACAGTCCTTTCCTGAGGGTTTTACTTGGGAAAGAGTTACGAGATACGAAGATGGTGGAGTCGTCACC
GTCATGCAGGACACCAGCCTTGAGGATGGCTGTCTCGTTTACCACGTCCAAGTCAGAGGGGTAAACTTTC
CCTCCAATGGTCCCGTGATGCAGAAGAAGACCAAGGGTTGGGAGCCTAATACAGAGATGATGTATCCAGC
AGATGGTGGTCTGAGGGGATACACTCATATGGCACTGAAAGTTGATGGTGGTGGCCATCTGTCTTGCTCT
TTCGTAACAACTTACAGGTCAAAAAAGACCGTCGGGAACATCAAGATGCCCGGTATCCATGCCGTTGATC
ACCGCCTGGAAAGGTTAGAGGAAAGTGACAATGAAATGTTCGTAGTACAACGCGAACACGCAGTTGCCAA
GTTCGCCGGGCTTGGTGGTGGGTCCGGACTCAGATCTCGAGCTCAAGCTTCGAATTCTGCAGTCGACGGT
ACCGCGGGCCCGGGATCCACCGGATCTAGATAACTGATCATAATCAGCCATAC
