>Addgene plasmid #54561 | mRuby2-NT-C1 | addgene partial sequence | sequence record 116717 | CMV-F 5'-CGCAAATGGGCGGTAGGCGTG-3'
TAGTGAACCGTCAGATCCGCTAGCGCTACCGGTCGCCACCATGAACAGCCTGATCAAGGAAAATATGCGT
ATGAAGGTGGTCATGGAAGGTTCGGTCAACGGCCACCAATTCAAATGCACAGGTGAAGGAGAAGGCAATC
CGTACATGGGAACTCAAACCATGAGGATCAAAGTCATCGAGGGAGGACCCCTGCCATTTGCCTTTGACAT
TCTTGCCACGTCGTTCATGTATGGCAGCCGTACTTTTATCAAGTACCCGAAAGGCATTCCTGATTTCTTT
AAACAGTCCTTTCCTGAGGGTTTTACTTGGGAAAGAGTTACGAGATACGAAGATGGTGGAGTCGTCACCG
TCATGCAGGACACCAGCCTTGAGGATGGCTGTCTCGTTTACCACGTCCAAGTCAGAGGGGTAAACTTTCC
CTCCAATGGTCCCGTGATGCAGAAGAAGACCAAGGGTTGGGAGCCTAATACAGAGATGATGTATCCAGCA
GATGGTGGTCTGAGGGGATACACTCATATGGCACTGAAAGTTGATGGTGGTGGCCATCTGTCTTGCTCTT
TCGTAACAACTTACAGGTCAAAAAAGACCGTCGGGAACATCAAGATGCCCGGTATCCATGCCGTTGATCA
CCGCCTGGAAAGGTTAGAGGAAAGTGACAATGAAATGTTCGTAGTACAACGCGAACACGCAGTTGCCAAG
TTCGCCGGGCTTGGTGGTGGGTCCGGACTCAGATCTCGAGCTCAAGCTTCGAATTCTGCAGTCGACGGTA
CCGCGGGCCCGGGATCCACCGGATCTAGATAACTGATCATAATCAGCCATACCACATTT
