>Addgene plasmid #54561 | mRuby2-NT-C1 | addgene partial sequence | sequence record 116718 | hSMAD1-F2 5'-TGAGTTTGGACAAACCACAAC-3'
AACAACAACAATTGCATTCATTTTATGTTTCAGGTTCAGGGGGAGGTGTGGGAGGTTTTTTAAAGCAAGT
AAAACCTCTACAAATGTGGTATGGCTGATTATGATCAGTTATCTAGATCCGGTGGATCCCGGGCCCGCGG
TACCGTCGACTGCAGAATTCGAAGCTTGAGCTCGAGATCTGAGTCCGGACCCACCACCAAGCCCGGCGAA
CTTGGCAACTGCGTGTTCGCGTTGTACTACGAACATTTCATTGTCACTTTCCTCTAACCTTTCCAGGCGG
TGATCAACGGCATGGATACCGGGCATCTTGATGTTCCCGACGGTCTTTTTTGACCTGTAAGTTGTTACGA
AAGAGCAAGACAGATGGCCACCACCATCAACTTTCAGTGCCATATGAGTGTATCCCCTCAGACCACCATC
TGCTGGATACATCATCTCTGTATTAGGCTCCCAACCCTTGGTCTTCTTCTGCATCACGGGACCATTGGAG
GGAAAGTTTACCCCTCTGACTTGGACGTGGTAAACGAGACAGCCATCCTCAAGGCTGGTGTCCTGCATGA
CGGTGACGACTCCACCATCTTCGTATCTCGTAACTCTTTCCCAAGTAAAACCCTCAGGAAAGGACTGTTT
AAAGAAATCAGGAATGCCTTTCGGGTACTTGATAAAAGTACGGCTGCCATACATGAACGACGTGGCAAGA
AT
