[The description below was written by a language model from this plasmid's Addgene catalogue record.]
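Description:
mRuby2-NT-C1 is an empty mammalian expression backbone of about 4.75 kb, intended as a C1-type cloning vector for making fusions to the red fluorescent protein mRuby2. In this arrangement the fluorescent protein sits on the backbone upstream of the cloning site, so a gene of interest inserted in frame is expressed with mRuby2 at its N terminus. No insert is present in the deposited plasmid. The plasmid is maintained in E. coli as a high-copy construct under kanamycin selection, and it carries a neomycin resistance marker that allows G418 selection of transfected mammalian cells, for example to derive stable lines.

The "NT" designation is explained by the depositor's comment that the 3' GFP terminus has been removed. This indicates that the GFP-derived C-terminal sequence present on the standard version of the fluorescent protein is absent here, giving a shorter junction between mRuby2 and the fusion partner. The recorded spectral properties are an excitation maximum of 559 nm and an emission maximum of 600 nm. The associated publication concerns bright green and red fluorescent proteins developed to improve FRET dynamic range, so the red protein can serve as a FRET acceptor as well as a tag for localization imaging.

The record does not include a feature table, and it does not state the promoter driving the fusion, the polyadenylation signal, the origin of replication or the composition of the multiple cloning site. These details should be confirmed from the full sequence before designing an in-frame fusion.
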