Addgene plasmid #54561: mRuby2-NT-C1
Purpose: (Empty Backbone) Localization: C1 Cloning Vector, Excitation: 559, Emission: 600
Depositing lab: Michael Davidson. Depositing organization: Florida State University, Tallahassee. Publication: Improving FRET dynamic range with bright green and red fluorescent proteins. Lam AJ, St-Pierre F, Gong Y, Marshall JD, Cranfill PJ, Baird MA, McKeown MR, Wiedenmann J, Davidson MW, Schnitzer MJ, Tsien RY, Lin MZ. Nat Methods. 2012 Sep 9. doi: 10.1038/nmeth.2171. PubMed 22961245.
Backbone
  Vector backbone: mRuby2-NT-C1
  Backbone size (bp): 4750
  Vector type: Mammalian Expression
  Selectable markers: Neomycin (select with G418)
  Tag / fusion protein: mRuby2-NT (N terminal on backbone)
Growth in bacteria
  Bacterial resistance: Kanamycin, 50 μg/mL
  Growth temperature: 37°C
  Growth strain: DH5alpha
  Copy number: High Copy
Gene/Insert
  Gene/Insert name: None
  Tag / fusion protein: mRuby2-NT (N terminal on backbone)
Terms and licenses: Academic/Nonprofit Terms; Industry Terms
Depositor comments: 3' GFP terminus removed . Excitation = 559; Emission = 600
How to cite: mRuby2-NT-C1 was a gift from Michael Davidson (Addgene plasmid # 54561 ; http://n2t.net/addgene:54561 ; RRID:Addgene_54561)
